Addgene plasmid #85154: Bsrs074-Ptra*
Purpose: Inducibile Tra* Promoter driving sfGFP
Depositing lab: Jeff Hasty. Depositing organization: University of California, San Diego (UCSD). Publication: Quorum Sensing Communication Modules for Microbial Consortia. Scott SR, Hasty J. ACS Synth Biol. 2016 Sep 16;5(9):969-77. doi: 10.1021/acssynbio.5b00286. Epub 2016 May 19. PubMed 27172092.
Backbone
  Vector backbone: pBjk2992
Growth in bacteria
  Bacterial resistance: Ampicillin, 100 μg/mL
  Growth temperature: 37°C
  Growth strain: DIAL Strain (colE2)
  Copy number: Unknown
Gene/Insert
  Gene/Insert name: Ptra*-sfGFP
Terms and licenses: Academic/Nonprofit Terms; Industry Terms: Not Available to Industry
Depositor comments: Please note that this plasmid may require a unique bacterial strain, so make sure to confirm that you can also obtain the appropriate growth strain. Please contact us or contact our distributors if you have any questions.
How to cite: Bsrs074-Ptra* was a gift from Jeff Hasty (Addgene plasmid # 85154 ; http://n2t.net/addgene:85154 ; RRID:Addgene_85154)
