[The description below was written by a language model from this plasmid's Addgene catalogue record.]
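Description:
Bsrs074-Ptra* is a bacterial reporter plasmid built on the pBjk2992 backbone, in which an inducible Tra* promoter (Ptra*) drives expression of superfolder GFP (sfGFP). It is selected with ampicillin and is propagated in a DIAL strain designated for colE2. This implies that the plasmid carries a ColE2-type origin whose replication depends on an initiator protein supplied in trans by the host genome, as in the DIAL host system, where the level of that host-encoded factor sets plasmid copy number. That is consistent with the copy number being listed as unknown and with the depositor's note that a specific growth strain may be required. No feature table is provided, so the exact origin, terminators, ribosome binding site and any other regulatory parts are not documented here.

The payload is a simple promoter–reporter fusion, with fluorescence from sfGFP, a fast-folding and bright GFP variant, reading out Ptra* activity. The Tra name and the associated work on quorum sensing communication modules for microbial consortia indicate that the promoter belongs to the Tra acyl-homoserine lactone signalling system, in which a cognate receptor protein bound to its signal molecule activates transcription. The asterisk suggests a modified version of the promoter, although the record does not describe the change. The record also does not say whether the receptor is encoded on this plasmid or must be supplied from another construct. The plasmid is suited to characterising the induction, sensitivity and crosstalk of this quorum sensing promoter when designing synthetic cell-to-cell communication circuits in bacteria.
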