>Addgene plasmid #85154 | Bsrs074-Ptra* | addgene partial sequence | sequence record 168387 | M13-F20 5'-TGTAAAACGACGGCCAGT-3'
GATAGTGACCTGTTCGTTGCAACAAATTGATGAGCAATGCTTTTTTATAATGCCAACTTTGTACAAAAAA
GCAGGCTCCGAATTGGTATCACGAGGCAGAATTTCAGATAAAAAAAATCCTTAGCTTTCGCTAAGGATCT
GAAGTGGAATTCATGAGATCTGCACGTGCAGATCTGCACATTTACGCAAGAAAATGGTTTGTTATAGTCG
AATATAAGGAGGTGACAATATGCGTAAAGGCGAAGAGCTGTTCACTGGTGTCGTCCCTATTCTGGTGGAA
CTGGATGGTGATGTCAACGGTCATAAGTTTTCCGTGCGTGGCGAGGGTGAAGGTGACGCAACTAATGGTA
AACTGACGCTGAAGTTCATCTGTACTACTGGTAAACTGCCGGTACCTTGGCCGACTCTGGTAACGACGCT
GACTTATGGTGTTCAGTGCTTTGCTCGTTATCCGGACCATATGAAGCAGCATGACTTCTTCAAGTCCGCC
ATGCCGGAAGGCTATGTGCAGGAACGCACGATTTCCTTTAAGGATGACGGCACGTACAAAACGCGTGCGG
AAGTGAAATTTGAAGGCGATACCCTGGTAAACCGCATTGAGCTGAAAGGCATTGACTTTAAAGAAGACGG
CAATATCCTGGGCCATAAGCTGGAATACAATTTTAACAGCCACAATGTTTACATCACCGCCGATAAACAA
AAAAATGGCATTAAAGCGAATTTTAAAATTCGCCACAACGTGGAGGATGGCAGCGTGCAGCTGGCTGATC
ACTACCAGCAAAACACTCCAATCGGTGATGGTCCTGTTCTGCTGCCAGACAATCACTATCTGAGCACGCA
AAGCGTTCTGTCTAAAGATCCGAACGAGAAACGCGATCATATGGTTCTGCTGGAGTTCGTAACCGCAGCG
GGCATCACGCATGGTATGGATGAACTGTACAAATGAGGATCCTAACTC
