>Addgene plasmid #85154 | Bsrs074-Ptra* | addgene partial sequence | sequence record 168388 | M13-Rev 5'-CAGGAAACAGCTATGACC-3'
TTTGACTGATAGTGACCTGTTCGTTGCAACAAATTGATGAGCAATTATTTTTTATAATGCCAACTTTGTA
CAAGAAAGCTGGGTCGAATTGATTACCGCCTTTGAGTGAGCTGATACCGCTCGCCGCAGCCGAACGACCG
AGCGCAGCGAGTCAGTGAGCGAGGAAGCCTGAGGAGCGAGTTAGGATCCTCATTTGTACAGTTCATCCAT
ACCATGCGTGATGCCCGCTGCGGTTACGAACTCCAGCAGAACCATATGATCGCGTTTCTCGTTCGGATCT
TTAGACAGAACGCTTTGCGTGCTCAGATAGTGATTGTCTGGCAGCAGAACAGGACCATCACCGATTGGAG
TGTTTTGCTGGTAGTGATCAGCCAGCTGCACGCTGCCATCCTCCACGTTGTGGCGAATTTTAAAATTCGC
TTTAATGCCATTTTTTTGTTTATCGGCGGTGATGTAAACATTGTGGCTGTTAAAATTGTATTCCAGCTTA
TGGCCCAGGATATTGCCGTCTTCTTTAAAGTCAATGCCTTTCAGCTCAATGCGGTTTACCAGGGTATCGC
CTTCAAATTTCACTTCCGCACGCGTTTTGTACGTGCCGTCATCCTTAAAGGAAATCGTGCGTTCCTGCAC
ATAGCCTTCCGGCATGGCGGACTTGAAGAAGTCATGCTGCTTCATATGGTCCGGATAACGAGCAAAGCAC
TGAACACCATAAGTCAGCGTCGTTACCAGAGTCGGCCAAGGTACCGGCAGTTTACCAGTAGTACAGATGA
ACTTCAGCGTCAGTTTACCATTAGTTGCGTCACCTTCACCCTCGCCACGCACGGAAAACTTATGACCGTT
GACATCACCATCCAGTTCCACCAGAATAGGGACGACACCAGTGAACAGCTCTTCGCCTTTACGCATATTG
TCACCTCCTTATATTCGACTATAACAAACCAT
