>Addgene plasmid #85154 | Bsrs074-Ptra* | depositor partial sequence | sequence record 172455 | Bsrs074-Ptra* sequence 2918 bps
CTCGGGCCCCAAATAATGATTTTATTTTGACTGATAGTGACCTGTTCGTTGCAACAAATTGATGAGCAAT
GCTTTTTTATAATGCCAACTTTGTACAAAAAAGCAGGCTCCGAATTGGTATCACGAGGCAGAATTTCAGA
TAAAAAAAATCCTTAGCTTTCGCTAAGGATCTGAAGTGGAATTCATGAGATCTGCACGTGCAGATCTGCA
CATTTACGCAAGAAAATGGTTTGTTATAGTCGAATATAAGGAGGTGACAATATGCGTAAAGGCGAAGAGC
TGTTCACTGGTGTCGTCCCTATTCTGGTGGAACTGGATGGTGATGTCAACGGTCATAAGTTTTCCGTGCG
TGGCGAGGGTGAAGGTGACGCAACTAATGGTAAACTGACGCTGAAGTTCATCTGTACTACTGGTAAACTG
CCGGTACCTTGGCCGACTCTGGTAACGACGCTGACTTATGGTGTTCAGTGCTTTGCTCGTTATCCGGACC
ATATGAAGCAGCATGACTTCTTCAAGTCCGCCATGCCGGAAGGCTATGTGCAGGAACGCACGATTTCCTT
TAAGGATGACGGCACGTACAAAACGCGTGCGGAAGTGAAATTTGAAGGCGATACCCTGGTAAACCGCATT
GAGCTGAAAGGCATTGACTTTAAAGAAGACGGCAATATCCTGGGCCATAAGCTGGAATACAATTTTAACA
GCCACAATGTTTACATCACCGCCGATAAACAAAAAAATGGCATTAAAGCGAATTTTAAAATTCGCCACAA
CGTGGAGGATGGCAGCGTGCAGCTGGCTGATCACTACCAGCAAAACACTCCAATCGGTGATGGTCCTGTT
CTGCTGCCAGACAATCACTATCTGAGCACGCAAAGCGTTCTGTCTAAAGATCCGAACGAGAAACGCGATC
ATATGGTTCTGCTGGAGTTCGTAACCGCAGCGGGCATCACGCATGGTATGGATGAACTGTACAAATGAGG
ATCCTAACTCGCTCCTCAGGCTTCCTCGCTCACTGACTCGCTGCGCTCGGTCGTTCGGCTGCGGCGAGCG
GTATCAGCTCACTCAAAGGCGGTAATCAATTCGACCCAGCTTTCTTGTACAAAGTTGGCATTATAAAAAA
TAATTGCTCATCAATTTGTTGCAACGAACAGGTCACTATCAGTCAAAATAAAATCATTATTTGCCATCCA
GCTGATATCCCCTATAGTGAGTCGTATTACATGGTCATAGCTGTTTCCTGGCAGCTCTGGCCCGTGTCTC
AAAATCTCTGATGTTACATTGCACAAGATAAAAATATATCATCATGCCTCCTCTAGACTTAGACGTCAGG
TGGCACTTTTCGGGGAAATGTGCGCGGAACCCCTATTTGTTTATTTTTCTAAATACATTCAAATATGTAT
CCGCTCATGAGACAATAACCCTGATAAATGCTTCAATAATATTGAAAAAGGAAGAGTATGAGTATTCAAC
ATTTCCGTGTCGCCCTTATTCCCTTTTTTGCGGCATTTTGCCTTCCTGTTTTTGCTCACCCAGAAACGCT
GGTGAAAGTAAAAGATGCTGAAGATCAGTTGGGTGCACGAGTGGGTTACATCGAACTGGATCTCAACAGC
GGTAAGATCCTTGAGAGTTTTCGCCCCGAAGAACGTTTTCCAATGATGAGCACTTTTAAAGTTCTGCTAT
GTGGCGCGGTATTATCCCGTATTGACGCCGGGCAAGAGCAACTCGGTCGCCGCATACACTATTCTCAGAA
TGACTTGGTTGAGTACTCACCAGTCACAGAAAAGCATCTTACGGATGGCATGACAGTAAGAGAATTATGC
AGTGCTGCCATAACCATGAGTGATAACACTGCGGCCAACTTACTTCTGACAACGATCGGAGGACCGAAGG
AGCTAACCGCTTTTTTGCACAACATGGGGGATCATGTAACTCGCCTTGATCGTTGGGAACCGGAGCTGAA
TGAAGCCATACCAAACGACGAGCGTGACACCACGATGCCTGTAGCAATGGCAACAACGTTGCGCAAACTA
TTAACTGGCGAACTACTTACTCTAGCTTCCCGGCAACAATTAATAGACTGGATGGAGGCGGATAAAGTTG
CAGGACCACTTCTGCGCTCGGCCCTTCCGGCTGGCTGGTTTATTGCTGATAAATCTGGAGCCGGTGAGCG
TGGGTCTCGCGGTATCATTGCAGCACTGGGGCCAGATGGTAAGCCCTCCCGTATCGTAGTTATCTACACG
ACGGGGAGTCAGGCAACTATGGATGAACGAAATAGACAGATCGCTGAGATAGGTGCCTCACTGATTAAGC
ATTGGTAACTGTCAGACCAAGTTTACTCATATATACTTTAGATTGATTTAAAACTTCATTTTTAATTTAA
AAGGATCTAGGTGAAGATCCTTTTTGATAATCCTCGAGGAGCGCCTCAGCGCGCCGTAGCGTCGATAAAA
ATTACGGGCTGGGGCGAAACTACCATCTGTTCGAAAAGGTCCGTAAATGGGCCTACAGAGCGATTCGTCA
GGGCTGGCCTGTATTCTCACAATGGCTTGATGCCGTTATCCAGCGTGTCGAAATGTACAACGCTTCGCTT
CCCGTTCCGCTTTCTCCGGCTGAATGTCGGGCTATTGGCAAGAGCATTGCGAAATATACACACAGGAAAT
TCTCACCAGAGGGATTTTCCGCTGTACAGGCCGCTCGCGGTCGCAAGGGCGGAACTAAATCTAAGCGCGC
AGCAGTTCCTACATCAGCACGTTCGCTGAAACCGTGGGAGGCATTAGGCATCAGTCGAGCGACGTACTAC
CGAAAATTAAAATGTGACCCAGACCTCGCAAAATGAGACCAGATAAGCCTTATCAGATAACAGCGCCCTT
TTGGCGTCTTTTTGAGCACCTAGGTGTAAAACGACGGCCAGTCTTAAG
